>Addgene plasmid #40651 | phage-cmv-cfp-24xms2 | addgene full sequence | sequence record 448186 | Addgene NGS Result
TGGAAGGGCTAATTCACTCCCAAAGAAGACAAGATATCCTTGATCTGTGGATCTACCACACACAAGGCTA
CTTCCCTGATTAGCAGAACTACACACCAGGGCCAGGGGTCAGATATCCACTGACCTTTGGATGGTGCTAC
AAGCTAGTACCAGTTGAGCCAGATAAGGTAGAAGAGGCCAATAAAGGAGAGAACACCAGCTTGTTACACC
CTGTGAGCCTGCATGGGATGGATGACCCGGAGAGAGAAGTGTTAGAGTGGAGGTTTGACAGCCGCCTAGC
ATTTCATCACGTGGCCCGAGAGCTGCATCCGGAGTACTTCAAGAACTGCTGATATCGAGCTTGCTACAAG
GGACTTTCCGCTGGGGACTTTCCAGGGAGGCGTGGCCTGGGCGGGACTGGGGAGTGGCGAGCCCTCAGAT
CCTGCATATAAGCAGCTGCTTTTTGCCTGTACTGGGTCTCTCTGGTTAGACCAGATCTGAGCCTGGGAGC
TCTCTGGCTAACTAGGGAACCCACTGCTTAAGCCTCAATAAAGCTTGCCTTGAGTGCTTCAAGTAGTGTG
TGCCCGTCTGTTGTGTGACTCTGGTAACTAGAGATCCCTCAGACCCTTTTAGTCAGTGTGGAAAATCTCT
AGCAGTGGCGCCCGAACAGGGACTTGAAAGCGAAAGGGAAACCAGAGGAGCTCTCTCGACGCAGGACTCG
GCTTGCTGAAGCGCGCACGGCAAGAGGCGAGGGGCGGCGACTGGTGAGTACGCCAAAAATTTTGACTAGC
GGAGGCTAGAAGGAGAGAGATGGGTGCGAGAGCGTCAGTATTAAGCGGGGGAGAATTAGATCGCGATGGG
AAAAAATTCGGTTAAGGCCAGGGGGAAAGAAAAAATATAAATTAAAACATATAGTATGGGCAAGCAGGGA
GCTAGAACGATTCGCAGTTAATCCTGGCCTGTTAGAAACATCAGAAGGCTGTAGACAAATACTGGGACAG
CTACAACCATCCCTTCAGACAGGATCAGAAGAACTTAGATCATTATATAATACAGTAGCAACCCTCTATT
GTGTGCATCAAAGGATAGAGATAAAAGACACCAAGGAAGCTTTAGACAAGATAGAGGAAGAGCAAAACAA
AAGTAAGACCACCGCACAGCAAGCGGCCGGCCGCTGATCTTCAGACCTGGAGGAGGAGATATGAGGGACA
ATTGGAGAAGTGAATTATATAAATATAAAGTAGTAAAAATTGAACCATTAGGAGTAGCACCCACCAAGGC
AAAGAGAAGAGTGGTGCAGAGAGAAAAAAGAGCAGTGGGAATAGGAGCTTTGTTCCTTGGGTTCTTGGGA
GCAGCAGGAAGCACTATGGGCGCAGCGTCAATGACGCTGACGGTACAGGCCAGACAATTATTGTCTGGTA
TAGTGCAGCAGCAGAACAATTTGCTGAGGGCTATTGAGGCGCAACAGCATCTGTTGCAACTCACAGTCTG
GGGCATCAAGCAGCTCCAGGCAAGAATCCTGGCTGTGGAAAGATACCTAAAGGATCAACAGCTCCTGGGG
ATTTGGGGTTGCTCTGGAAAACTCATTTGCACCACTGCTGTGCCTTGGAATGCTAGTTGGAGTAATAAAT
CTCTGGAACAGATTTGGAATCACACGACCTGGATGGAGTGGGACAGAGAAATTAACAATTACACAAGCTT
AATACACTCCTTAATTGAAGAATCGCAAAACCAGCAAGAAAAGAATGAACAAGAATTATTGGAATTAGAT
AAATGGGCAAGTTTGTGGAATTGGTTTAACATAACAAATTGGCTGTGGTATATAAAATTATTCATAATGA
TAGTAGGAGGCTTGGTAGGTTTAAGAATAGTTTTTGCTGTACTTTCTATAGTGAATAGAGTTAGGCAGGG
ATATTCACCATTATCGTTTCAGACCCACCTCCCAACCCCGAGGGGACCCGACAGGCCCGAAGGAATAGAA
GAAGAAGGTGGAGAGAGAGACAGAGACAGATCCATTCGATTAGTGAACGGATCTCGACGGTATCGCCGAA
TTCACAAATGGCAGTATTCATCCACAATTTTAAAAGAAAAGGGGGGATTGGGGGGTACAGTGCAGGGGAA
AGAATAGTAGACATAATAGCAACAGACATACAAACTAAAGAATTACAAAAACAAATTACAAAAATTCAAA
ATTTTCGGGTTTATTACAGGGACAGCAGAGATCCAGTTTGGACTAGTGGAGTTCCGCGTTACATAACTTA
CGGTAAATGGCCCGCCTGGCTGACCGCCCAACGACCCCCGCCCATTGACGTCAATAATGACGTATGTTCC
CATAGTAACGCCAATAGGGACTTTCCATTGACGTCAATGGGTGGAGTATTTACGGTAAACTGCCCACTTG
GCAGTACATCAAGTGTATCATATGCCAAGTACGCCCCCTATTGACGTCAATGACGGTAAATGGCCCGCCT
GGCATTATGCCCAGTACATGACCTTATGGGACTTTCCTACTTGGCAGTACATCTACGTATTAGTCATCGC
TATTACCATGGTGATGCGGTTTTGGCAGTACATCAATGGGCGTGGATAGCGGTTTGACTCACGGGGATTT
CCAAGTCTCCACCCCATTGACGTCAATGGGAGTTTGTTTTGGCACCAAAATCAACGGGACTTTCCAAAAT
GTCGTAACAACTCCGCCCCATTGACGCAAATGGGCGGTAGGCGTGTACGGTGGGAGGTCTATATAAGCAG
AGCTCGTTTAGTGAACCGTCAGATCGCCTGGAGACGCCATCCACGCTGTTTTGACCTCCATAGAAGACAC
CGGCGGCCGCACCACCGGTCGCCACCATGGTGAGCAAGGGCGAGGAGCTGTTCACCGGGGTGGTGCCCAT
CCTGGTCGAGCTGGACGGCGACGTAAACGGCCACAAGTTCAGCGTGTCCGGCGAGGGCGAGGGCGATGCC
ACCTACGGCAAGCTGACCCTGAAGTTCATCTGCACCACCGGCAAGCTGCCCGTGCCCTGGCCCACCCTCG
TGACCACCCTGACCTGGGGCGTGCAGTGCTTCAGCCGCTACCCCGACCACATGAAGCAGCACGACTTCTT
CAAGTCCGCCATGCCCGAAGGCTACGTCCAGGAGCGCACCATCTTCTTCAAGGACGACGGCAACTACAAG
ACCCGCGCCGAGGTGAAGTTCGAGGGCGACACCCTGGTGAACCGCATCGAGCTGAAGGGCATCGACTTCA
AGGAGGACGGCAACATCCTGGGGCACAAGCTGGAGTACAACTACATCAGCCACAACGTCTATATCACCGC
CGACAAGCAGAAGAACGGCATCAAGGCCAACTTCAAGATCCGCCACAACATCGAGGACGGCAGCGTGCAG
CTCGCCGACCACTACCAGCAGAACACCCCCATCGGCGACGGCCCCGTGCTGCTGCCCGACAACCACTACC
TGAGCACCCAGTCCGCCCTGAGCAAAGACCCCAACGAGAAGCGCGATCACATGGTCCTGCTGGAGTTCGT
GACCGCCGCCGGGATCACTCTCGGCATGGACGAGCTGTACAAGTAAAGCGGCCGGATCCTAAGGTACCTA
ATTGCCTAGAAAACATGAGGATCACCCATGTCTGCAGGTCGACTCTAGAAAACATGAGGATCACCCATGT
CTGCAGTATTCCCGGGTTCATTAGATCCTAAGGTACCTAATTGCCTAGAAAACATGAGGATCACCCATGT
CTGCAGGTCGACTCTAGAAAACATGAGGATCACCCATGTCTGCAGTATTCCCGGGTTCATTAGATCCTAA
GGTACCTAATTGCCTAGAAAACATGAGGATCACCCATGTCTGCAGGTCGACTCCAGAAAACATGAGGATC
ACCCATGTCTGCAGTATTCCCGGGTTCATTAGATCCTAAGGTACCTAATTGCCTAGAAAACATGAGGATC
ACCCATGTCTGCAGGTCGACTCTAGAAAACATGAGGATCACCCATGTCTGCAGTATTCCCGGGTTCATTA
GATCCTAAGGTACCTAATTGCCTAGAAAACATGAGGATCACCCATGTCTGCAGGTCGACTCTAGAAAACA
TGAGGATCACCCATGTCTGCAGTATTCCCGGGTTCATTAGATCCTAAGGTACCTAATTGCCTAGAAAACA
TGAGGATCACCCATGTCTGCAGGTCGACTCCAGAAAACATGAGGATCACCCATGTCTGCAGTATTCCCGG
GTTCATTAGATCCTAAGGTACCTAATTGCCTAGAAAACATGAGGATCACCCATGTCTGCAGGTCGACTCT
AGAAAACATGAGGATCACCCATGTCTGCAGTATTCCCGGGTTCATTAGATCCTAAGGTACCTAATTGCCT
AGAAAACATGAGGATCACCCATGTCTGCAGGTCGACTCTAGAAAACATSAGASGATCACCCATGTCTGCA
GTATTCCCGGGTTCATTAGATCCTAAGGTACCTAATTGCCTAGAAAACATGAGGATCACCCATGTCTGCA
GGTCGACTCTAGAAAACATGAGGATCACCCATGTCTGCAGTATTCCCGGGTTCATTAGATCCTAAGGTAC
CTAATTGCCTAGAAAACATGAGGATCACCCATGTCTGCAGGTCGACTCTAGAAAACATGAGGATCACCCA
TGTCTGCAGTATTCCCGGGTTCATTAGATCCTAAGGTACCTAATTGCCTAGAAAACATGAGGATCACCCA
TGTCTGCAGGTCGACTCTAGAAAACATGAGGATCACCCATGTCTGCAGTATTCCCGGGTTCATTAGATCC
TAAGGTACCTAATTGCCTAGAAAACATGAGGATCACCCATGTCTGCAGGTCGACTCCAGAAAACATGAGG
ATCACCCATGTCTGCAGTATTCCCGGGTTCATTAGATCTGCGCGCGATCGATAGATCCTAATCAACCTCT
GGATTACAAAATTTGTGAAAGATTGACTGGTATTCTTAACTATGTTGCTCCTTTTACGCTATGTGGATAC
GCTGCTTTAATGCCTTTGTATCATGCTATTGCTTCCCGTATGGCTTTCATTTTCTCCTCCTTGTATAAAT
CCTGGTTGCTGTCTCTTTATGAGGAGTTGTGGCCCGTTGTCAGGCAACGTGGCGTGGTGTGCACTGTGTT
TGCTGACGCAACCCCCACTGGTTGGGGCATTGCCACCACCTGTCAGCTCCTTTCCGGGACTTTCGCTTTC
CCCCTCCCTATTGCCACGGCGGAACTCATCGCCGCCTGCCTTGCCCGCTGCTGGACAGGGGCTCGGCTGT
TGGGCACTGACAATTCCGTGGTGTTGTCGGGGAAATCATCGTCCTTTCCTTGGCTGCTCGCCTGTGTTGC
CACCTGGATTCTGCGCGGGACGTCCTTCTGCTACGTCCCTTCGGCCCTCAATCCAGCGGACCTTCCTTCC
CGCGGCCTGCTGCCGGCTCTGCGGCCTCTTCCGCGTCTTCGCCTTCGCCCTCAGACGAGTCGGATCTCCC
TTTGGGCCGCCTCCCCGCCTGAGATCCTTTAAGACCAATGACTTACAAGGCAGCTGTAGATCTTAGCCAC
TTTTTAAAAGAAAAGGGGGGACTGGAAGGGCTAATTCACTCCCAACGAAGACAAGATCTGCTTTTTGCTT
GTACTGGGTCTCTCTGGTTAGACCAGATCTGAGCCTGGGAGCTCTCTGGCTAACTAGGGAACCCACTGCT
TAAGCCTCAATAAAGCTTGCCTTGAGTGCTTCAAGTAGTGTGTGCCCGTCTGTTGTGTGACTCTGGTAAC
TAGAGATCCCTCAGACCCTTTTAGTCAGTGTGGAAAATCTCTAGCAGTAGTAGTTCATGTCATCTTATTA
TTCAGTATTTATAACTTGCAAAGAAATGAATATCAGAGAGTGAGAGGCCCGGGTTAATTAAGGAAAGGGC
TAGATCATTCTTGAAGACGAAAGGGCCTCGTGATACGCCTATTTTTATAGGTTAATGTCATGATAATAAT
GGTTTCTTAGACGTCAGGTGGCACTTTTCGGGGAAATGTGCGCGGAACCCCTATTTGTTTATTTTTCTAA
ATACATTCAAATATGTATCCGCTCATGAGACAATAACCCTGATAAATGCTTCAATAATATTGAAAAAGGA
AGAGTATGAGTATTCAACATTTCCGTGTCGCCCTTATTCCCTTTTTTGCGGCATTTTGCCTTCCTGTTTT
TGCTCACCCAGAAACGCTGGTGAAAGTAAAAGATGCTGAAGATCAGTTGGGTGCACGAGTGGGTTACATC
GAACTGGATCTCAACAGCGGTAAGATCCTTGAGAGTTTTCGCCCCGAAGAACGTTTTCCAATGATGAGCA
CTTTTAAAGTTCTGCTATGTGGCGCGGTATTATCCCGTGTTGACGCCGGGCAAGAGCAACTCGGTCGCCG
CATACACTATTCTCAGAATGACTTGGTTGAGTACTCACCAGTCACAGAAAAGCATCTTACGGATGGCATG
ACAGTAAGAGAATTATGCAGTGCTGCCATAACCATGAGTGATAACACTGCGGCCAACTTACTTCTGACAA
CGATCGGAGGACCGAAGGAGCTAACCGCTTTTTTGCACAACATGGGGGATCATGTAACTCGCCTTGATCG
TTGGGAACCGGAGCTGAATGAAGCCATACCAAACGACGAGCGTGACACCACGATGCCTGTAGCAATGGCA
ACAACGTTGCGCAAACTATTAACTGGCGAACTACTTACTCTAGCTTCCCGGCAACAATTAATAGACTGGA
TGGAGGCGGATAAAGTTGCAGGACCACTTCTGCGCTCGGCCCTTCCGGCTGGCTGGTTTATTGCTGATAA
ATCTGGAGCCGGTGAGCGTGGGTCTCGCGGTATCATTGCAGCACTGGGGCCAGATGGTAAGCCCTCCCGT
ATCGTAGTTATCTACACGACGGGGAGTCAGGCAACTATGGATGAACGAAATAGACAGATCGCTGAGATAG
GTGCCTCACTGATTAAGCATTGGTAACTGTCAGACCAAGTTTACTCATATATACTTTAGATTGATTTAAA
ACTTCATTTTTAATTTAAAAGGATCTAGGTGAAGATCCTTTTTGATAATCTCATGACCAAAATCCCTTAA
CGTGAGTTTTCGTTCCACTGAGCGTCAGACCCCGTAGAAAAGATCAAAGGATCTTCTTGAGATCCTTTTT
TTCTGCGCGTAATCTGCTGCTTGCAAACAAAAAAACCACCGCTACCAGCGGTGGTTTGTTTGCCGGATCA
AGAGCTACCAACTCTTTTTCCGAAGGTAACTGGCTTCAGCAGAGCGCAGATACCAAATACTGTTCTTCTA
GTGTAGCCGTAGTTAGGCCACCACTTCAAGAACTCTGTAGCACCGCCTACATACCTCGCTCTGCTAATCC
TGTTACCAGTGGCTGCTGCCAGTGGCGATAAGTCGTGTCTTACCGGGTTGGACTCAAGACGATAGTTACC
GGATAAGGCGCAGCGGTCGGGCTGAACGGGGGGTTCGTGCACACAGCCCAGCTTGGAGCGAACGACCTAC
ACCGAACTGAGATACCTACAGCGTGAGCTATGAGAAAGCGCCACGCTTCCCGAAGGGAGAAAGGCGGACA
GGTATCCGGTAAGCGGCAGGGTCGGAACAGGAGAGCGCACGAGGGAGCTTCCAGGGGGAAACGCCTGGTA
TCTTTATAGTCCTGTCGGGTTTCGCCACCTCTGACTTGAGCGTCGATTTTTGTGATGCTCGTCAGGGGGG
CGGAGCCTATGGAAAAACGCCAGCAACGCGGCCTTTTTACGGTTCCTGGCCTTTTGCTGGCCTTTTGCTC
ACATGTTCTTTCCTGCGTTATCCCCTGATTCTGTGGATAACCGTATTACCGCCTTTGAGTGAGCTGATAC
CGCTCGCCGCAGCCGAACGACCGAGCGCAGCGAGTCAGTGAGCGAGGAAGCGGAAGAGCGCCCAATACGC
AAACCGCCTCTCCCCGCGCGTTGGCCGATTCATTAATGCAGCAAGCTCATGGCTGACTAATTTTTTTTAT
TTATGCAGAGGCCGAGGCCGCCTCGGCCTCTGAGCTATTCCAGAAGTAGTGAGGAGGCTTTTTTGGAGGC
CTAGGCTTTTGCAAAAAGCTCCCCGTGGCACGACAGGTTTCCCGACTGGAAAGCGGGCAGTGAGCGCAAC
GCAATTAATGTGAGTTAGCTCACTCATTAGGCACCCCAGGCTTTACACTTTATGCTTCCGGCTCGTATGT
TGTGTGGAATTGTGAGCGGATAACAATTTCACACAGGAAACAGCTATGACATGATTACGAATTTCACAAA
TAAAGCATTTTTTTCACTGCATTCTAGTTGTGGTTTGTCCAAACTCATCAATGTATCTTATCATGTCTGG
ATCAACTGGATAACTCAAGCTAACCAAAATCATCCCAAACTTCCCACCCCATACCCTATTACCACTGCCA
ATTACCTGTGGTTTCATTTACTCTAAACCTGTGATTCCTCTGAATTATTTTCATTTTAAAGAAATTGTAT
TTGTTAAATATGTACTACAAACTTAGTAGT
Features (pLannotate 1.2.2; 46 found; start..end, strand, type, name):
    377..634     +  LTR            5' LTR (truncated): truncated 5' long terminal repeat (LTR) from HIV-1
    681..806     +  misc_feature   HIV-1 Ψ: packaging signal of human immunodeficiency virus type 1
    790..1128    +  CDS            HIV-1 gag (fragment): gag protein from human immunodeficiency virus 1; gag
   1303..1536    +  misc_feature   RRE: The Rev response element (RRE) of HIV-1 allows for Rev-dependent mRNA export from the nucleus to the cytoplasm.
   1913..2013    +  CDS            Rev (fragment): human immunodeficiency virus 1 (HIV-1) Rev protein; rev; enhances nuclear export of unspliced and incompletely spliced viral mRNAs
   2058..2175    +  misc_feature   cPPT/CTS: central polypurine tract and central termination sequence of HIV-1
   2227..2530    +  enhancer       CMV enhancer: human cytomegalovirus immediate early enhancer
   2531..2734    +  promoter       CMV promoter: human cytomegalovirus (CMV) immediate early promoter
   2827..3546    +  CDS            ECFP: enhanced CFP mammalian codon-optimized
   3583..3601    +  misc_RNA       MS2 stem loop: stem loop that binds the bacteriophage MS2 coat protein
   3622..3640    +  misc_RNA       MS2 stem loop: stem loop that binds the bacteriophage MS2 coat protein
   3692..3710    +  misc_RNA       MS2 stem loop: stem loop that binds the bacteriophage MS2 coat protein
   3731..3749    +  misc_RNA       MS2 stem loop: stem loop that binds the bacteriophage MS2 coat protein
   3801..3819    +  misc_RNA       MS2 stem loop: stem loop that binds the bacteriophage MS2 coat protein
   3840..3858    +  misc_RNA       MS2 stem loop: stem loop that binds the bacteriophage MS2 coat protein
   3910..3928    +  misc_RNA       MS2 stem loop: stem loop that binds the bacteriophage MS2 coat protein
   3949..3967    +  misc_RNA       MS2 stem loop: stem loop that binds the bacteriophage MS2 coat protein
   4019..4037    +  misc_RNA       MS2 stem loop: stem loop that binds the bacteriophage MS2 coat protein
   4058..4076    +  misc_RNA       MS2 stem loop: stem loop that binds the bacteriophage MS2 coat protein
   4128..4146    +  misc_RNA       MS2 stem loop: stem loop that binds the bacteriophage MS2 coat protein
   4167..4185    +  misc_RNA       MS2 stem loop: stem loop that binds the bacteriophage MS2 coat protein
   4237..4255    +  misc_RNA       MS2 stem loop: stem loop that binds the bacteriophage MS2 coat protein
   4276..4294    +  misc_RNA       MS2 stem loop: stem loop that binds the bacteriophage MS2 coat protein
   4346..4364    +  misc_RNA       MS2 stem loop: stem loop that binds the bacteriophage MS2 coat protein
   4457..4475    +  misc_RNA       MS2 stem loop: stem loop that binds the bacteriophage MS2 coat protein
   4496..4514    +  misc_RNA       MS2 stem loop: stem loop that binds the bacteriophage MS2 coat protein
   4566..4584    +  misc_RNA       MS2 stem loop: stem loop that binds the bacteriophage MS2 coat protein
   4605..4623    +  misc_RNA       MS2 stem loop: stem loop that binds the bacteriophage MS2 coat protein
   4675..4693    +  misc_RNA       MS2 stem loop: stem loop that binds the bacteriophage MS2 coat protein
   4714..4732    +  misc_RNA       MS2 stem loop: stem loop that binds the bacteriophage MS2 coat protein
   4784..4802    +  misc_RNA       MS2 stem loop: stem loop that binds the bacteriophage MS2 coat protein
   4823..4841    +  misc_RNA       MS2 stem loop: stem loop that binds the bacteriophage MS2 coat protein
   4890..5478    +  misc_feature   WPRE: woodchuck hepatitis virus posttranscriptional regulatory element
   5486..5551    +  CDS            nef (fragment): NEF_HV1Z2 - Experimental evidence at protein level: Swiss-Prot protein existence level 1. Extracellular Nef protein targets CD4(+) T-lymphocytes for apoptosis by interacting with CXCR4 surface receptors. From Human immunodeficiency virus type 1 group M subtype D (isolate Z2/CDC-Z34) (HIV-1).
   5553..5786    +  LTR            3' LTR (ΔU3): self-inactivating 3' long terminal repeat (LTR) from HIV-1
   5991..6095    +  promoter       AmpR promoter: bla
   6096..6956    +  CDS            AmpR: β-lactamase; bla; confers resistance to ampicillin, carbenicillin, and related antibiotics
   7127..7715    +  rep_origin     ori: high-copy-number ColE1/pMB1/pBR322/pUC origin of replication
   7898..7952    +  CDS            lacI (fragment): lac repressor; lacI; The lac repressor binds to the lac operator to inhibit transcription in E. coli. This inhibition can be relieved by adding lactose or isopropyl-β-D-thiogalactopyranoside (IPTG).
   7958..8051    +  rep_origin     SV40 ori (fragment): SV40 origin of replication
   8076..8113    +  CDS            lacI (fragment): lac repressor; lacI; The lac repressor binds to the lac operator to inhibit transcription in E. coli. This inhibition can be relieved by adding lactose or isopropyl-β-D-thiogalactopyranoside (IPTG).
   8126..8147    +  protein_bind   CAP binding site: CAP binding activates transcription in the presence of cAMP. E. coli catabolite activator protein
   8162..8192    +  promoter       lac promoter: promoter for the E. coli lac operon
   8200..8216    +  protein_bind   lac operator: The lac repressor binds to the lac operator to inhibit transcription in E. coli. This inhibition can be relieved by adding lactose or isopropyl-β-D-thiogalactopyranoside (IPTG). lac repressor encoded by lacI
   8250..8333    +  polyA_signal   SV40 poly(A) signal (fragment): SV40 polyadenylation signal
   8500..329     +  CDS            nef (fragment) (across the origin): NEF_HV1BR - Experimental evidence at protein level: Swiss-Prot protein existence level 1. Extracellular Nef protein targets CD4(+) T-lymphocytes for apoptosis by interacting with CXCR4 surface receptors (PubMed:14990729). From Human immunodeficiency virus type 1 group M subtype B (isolate BRU/LAI) (HIV-1).
