>Addgene plasmid #40651 | phage-cmv-cfp-24xms2 | analyzer sequence | sequence record 52981
TGGAAGGGCTAATTCACTCCCAAAGAAGACAAGATATCCTTGATCTGTGGATCTACCACACACAAGGCTA
CTTCCCTGATTAGCAGAACTACACACCAGGGCCAGGGGTCAGATATCCACTGACCTTTGGATGGTGCTAC
AAGCTAGTACCAGTTGAGCCAGATAAGGTAGAAGAGGCCAATAAAGGAGAGAACACCAGCTTGTTACACC
CTGTGAGCCTGCATGGGATGGATGACCCGGAGAGAGAAGTGTTAGAGTGGAGGTTTGACAGCCGCCTAGC
ATTTCATCACGTGGCCCGAGAGCTGCATCCGGAGTACTTCAAGAACTGCTGATATCGAGCTTGCTACAAG
GGACTTTCCGCTGGGGACTTTCCAGGGAGGCGTGGCCTGGGCGGGACTGGGGAGTGGCGAGCCCTCAGAT
CCTGCATATAAGCAGCTGCTTTTTGCCTGTACTGGGTCTCTCTGGTTAGACCAGATCTGAGCCTGGGAGC
TCTCTGGCTAACTAGGGAACCCACTGCTTAAGCCTCAATAAAGCTTGCCTTGAGTGCTTCAAGTAGTGTG
TGCCCGTCTGTTGTGTGACTCTGGTAACTAGAGATCCCTCAGACCCTTTTAGTCAGTGTGGAAAATCTCT
AGCAGTGGCGCCCGAACAGGGACTTGAAAGCGAAAGGGAAACCAGAGGAGCTCTCTCGACGCAGGACTCG
GCTTGCTGAAGCGCGCACGGCAAGAGGCGAGGGGCGGCGACTGGTGAGTACGCCAAAAATTTTGACTAGC
GGAGGCTAGAAGGAGAGAGATGGGTGCGAGAGCGTCAGTATTAAGCGGGGGAGAATTAGATCGCGATGGG
AAAAAATTCGGTTAAGGCCAGGGGGAAAGAAAAAATATAAATTAAAACATATAGTATGGGCAAGCAGGGA
GCTAGAACGATTCGCAGTTAATCCTGGCCTGTTAGAAACATCAGAAGGCTGTAGACAAATACTGGGACAG
CTACAACCATCCCTTCAGACAGGATCAGAAGAACTTAGATCATTATATAATACAGTAGCAACCCTCTATT
GTGTGCATCAAAGGATAGAGATAAAAGACACCAAGGAAGCTTTAGACAAGATAGAGGAAGAGCAAAACAA
AAGTAAGACCACCGCACAGCAAGCGGCCGGCCGCTGATCTTCAGACCTGGAGGAGGAGATATGAGGGACA
ATTGGAGAAGTGAATTATATAAATATAAAGTAGTAAAAATTGAACCATTAGGAGTAGCACCCACCAAGGC
AAAGAGAAGAGTGGTGCAGAGAGAAAAAAGAGCAGTGGGAATAGGAGCTTTGTTCCTTGGGTTCTTGGGA
GCAGCAGGAAGCACTATGGGCGCAGCGTCAATGACGCTGACGGTACAGGCCAGACAATTATTGTCTGGTA
TAGTGCAGCAGCAGAACAATTTGCTGAGGGCTATTGAGGCGCAACAGCATCTGTTGCAACTCACAGTCTG
GGGCATCAAGCAGCTCCAGGCAAGAATCCTGGCTGTGGAAAGATACCTAAAGGATCAACAGCTCCTGGGG
ATTTGGGGTTGCTCTGGAAAACTCATTTGCACCACTGCTGTGCCTTGGAATGCTAGTTGGAGTAATAAAT
CTCTGGAACAGATTTGGAATCACACGACCTGGATGGAGTGGGACAGAGAAATTAACAATTACACAAGCTT
AATACACTCCTTAATTGAAGAATCGCAAAACCAGCAAGAAAAGAATGAACAAGAATTATTGGAATTAGAT
AAATGGGCAAGTTTGTGGAATTGGTTTAACATAACAAATTGGCTGTGGTATATAAAATTATTCATAATGA
TAGTAGGAGGCTTGGTAGGTTTAAGAATAGTTTTTGCTGTACTTTCTATAGTGAATAGAGTTAGGCAGGG
ATATTCACCATTATCGTTTCAGACCCACCTCCCAACCCCGAGGGGACCCGACAGGCCCGAAGGAATAGAA
GAAGAAGGTGGAGAGAGAGACAGAGACAGATCCATTCGATTAGTGAACGGATCTCGACGGTATCGCCGAA
TTCACAAATGGCAGTATTCATCCACAATTTTAAAAGAAAAGGGGGGATTGGGGGGTACAGTGCAGGGGAA
AGAATAGTAGACATAATAGCAACAGACATACAAACTAAAGAATTACAAAAACAAATTACAAAAATTCAAA
ATTTTCGGGTTTATTACAGGGACAGCAGAGATCCAGTTTGGACTAGTGGAGTTCCGCGTTACATAACTTA
CGGTAAATGGCCCGCCTGGCTGACCGCCCAACGACCCCCGCCCATTGACGTCAATAATGACGTATGTTCC
CATAGTAACGCCAATAGGGACTTTCCATTGACGTCAATGGGTGGAGTATTTACGGTAAACTGCCCACTTG
GCAGTACATCAAGTGTATCATATGCCAAGTACGCCCCCTATTGACGTCAATGACGGTAAATGGCCCGCCT
GGCATTATGCCCAGTACATGACCTTATGGGACTTTCCTACTTGGCAGTACATCTACGTATTAGTCATCGC
TATTACCATGGTGATGCGGTTTTGGCAGTACATCAATGGGCGTGGATAGCGGTTTGACTCACGGGGATTT
CCAAGTCTCCACCCCATTGACGTCAATGGGAGTTTGTTTTGGCACCAAAATCAACGGGACTTTCCAAAAT
GTCGTAACAACTCCGCCCCATTGACGCAAATGGGCGGTAGGCGTGTACGGTGGGAGGTCTATATAAGCAG
AGCTCGTTTAGTGAACCGTCAGATCGCCTGGAGACGCCATCCACGCTGTTTTGACCTCCATAGAAGACAC
CGGCGGCCGCACCACCGGTCGCCACCATGGTGAGCAAGGGCGAGGAGCTGTTCACCGGGGTGGTGCCCAT
CCTGGTCGAGCTGGACGGCGACGTAAACGGCCACAAGTTCAGCGTGTCCGGCGAGGGCGAGGGCGATGCC
ACCTACGGCAAGCTGACCCTGAAGTTCATCTGCACCACCGGCAAGCTGCCCGTGCCCTGGCCCACCCTCG
TGACCACCCTGACCTGGGGCGTGCAGTGCTTCAGCCGCTACCCCGACCACATGAAGCAGCACGACTTCTT
CAAGTCCGCCATGCCCGAAGGCTACGTCCAGGAGCGCACCATCTTCTTCAAGGACGACGGCAACTACAAG
ACCCGCGCCGAGGTGAAGTTCGAGGGCGACACCCTGGTGAACCGCATCGAGCTGAAGGGCATCGACTTCA
AGGAGGACGGCAACATCCTGGGGCACAAGCTGGAGTACAACTACATCAGCCACAACGTCTATATCACCGC
CGACAAGCAGAAGAACGGCATCAAGGCCAACTTCAAGATCCGCCACAACATCGAGGACGGCAGCGTGCAG
CTCGCCGACCACTACCAGCAGAACACCCCCATCGGCGACGGCCCCGTGCTGCTGCCCGACAACCACTACC
TGAGCACCCAGTCCGCCCTGAGCAAAGACCCCAACGAGAAGCGCGATCACATGGTCCTGCTGGAGTTCGT
GACCGCCGCCGGGATCACTCTCGGCATGGACGAGCTGTACAAGTAAAGCGGCCGGATCCTAAGGTACCTA
ATTGCCTAGAAAACATGAGGATCACCCATGTCTGCAGGTCGACTCTAGAAAACATGAGGATCACCCATGT
CTGCAGTATTCCCGGGTTCATTAGATCCTAAGGTACCTAATTGCCTAGAAAACATGAGGATCACCCATGT
CTGCAGGTCGACTCTAGAAAACATGAGGATCACCCATGTCTGCAGTATTCCCGGGTTCATTAGATCCTAA
GGTACCTAATTGCCTAGAAAACATGAGGATCACCCATGTCTGCAGGTCGACTCCAGAAAACATGAGGATC
ACCCATGTCTGCAGTATTCCCGGGTTCATTAGATCCTAAGGTACCTAATTGCCTAGAAAACATGAGGATC
ACCCATGTCTGCAGGTCGACTCTAGAAAACATGAGGATCACCCATGTCTGCAGTATTCCCGGGTTCATTA
GATCCTAAGGTACCTAATTGCCTAGAAAACATGAGGATCACCCATGTCTGCAGGTCGACTCTAGAAAACA
TGAGGATCACCCATGTCTGCAGTATTCCCGGGTTCATTAGATCCTAAGGTACCTAATTGCCTAGAAAACA
TGAGGATCACCCATGTCTGCAGGTCGACTCCAGAAAACATGAGGATCACCCATGTCTGCAGTATTCCCGG
GTTCATTAGATCCTAAGGTACCTAATTGCCTAGAAAACATGAGGATCACCCATGTCTGCAGGTCGACTCT
AGAAAACATGAGGATCACCCATGTCTGCAGTATTCCCGGGTTCATTAGATCCTAAGGTACCTAATTGCCT
AGAAAACATGAGGATCACCCATGTCTGCAGGTCGACTCTAGAAAACATGAGAGGATCACCCATGTCTGCA
GTATTCCCGGGTTCATTAGATCCTAAGGTACCTAATTGCCTAGAAAACATGAGGATCACCCATGTCTGCA
GGTCGACTCTAGAAAACATGAGGATCACCCATGTCTGCAGTATTCCCGGGTTCATTAGATCCTAAGGTAC
CTAATTGCCTAGAAAACATGAGGATCACCCATGTCTGCAGGTCGACTCTAGAAAACATGAGGATCACCCA
TGTCTGCAGTATTCCCGGGTTCATTAGATCCTAAGGTACCTAATTGCCTAGAAAACATGAGGATCACCCA
TGTCTGCAGGTCGACTCTAGAAAACATGAGGATCACCCATGTCTGCAGTATTCCCGGGTTCATTAGATCC
TAAGGTACCTAATTGCCTAGAAAACATGAGGATCACCCATGTCTGCAGGTCGGACTCTAGAAAACATGAG
GATCACCCATGTCTGCAGTATTCCCGGGTTCATTAGATCTGCCGCGCGATCGATAGATCCTAATCAACCT
CTGGATTACAAAATTTGTGAAAGATTGACTGGTATTCTTAACTATGTTGCTCCTTTTACGCTATGTGGAT
ACGCTGCTTTAATGCCTTTGTATCATGCTATTGCTTCCCGTATGGCTTTCATTTTCTCCTCCTTGTATAA
ATCCTGGTTGCTGTCTCTTTATGAGGAGTTGTGGCCCGTTGTCAGGCAACGTGGCGTGGTGTGCACTGTG
TTTGCTGACGCAACCCCCACTGGTTGGGGCATTGCCACCACCTGTCAGCTCCTTTCCGGGACTTTCGCTT
TCCCCCTCCCTATTGCCACGGCGGAACTCATCGCCGCCTGCCTTGCCCGCTGCTGGACAGGGGCTCGGCT
GTTGGGCACTGACAATTCCGTGGTGTTGTCGGGGAAATCATCGTCCTTTCCTTGGCTGCTCGCCTGTGTT
GCCACCTGGATTCTGCGCGGGACGTCCTTCTGCTACGTCCCTTCGGCCCTCAATCCAGCGGACCTTCCTT
CCCGCGGCCTGCTGCCGGCTCTGCGGCCTCTTCCGCGTCTTCGCCTTCGCCCTCAGACGAGTCGGATCTC
CCTTTGGGCCGCCTCCCCGCCTGAGATCCTTTAAGACCAATGACTTACAAGGCAGCTGTAGATCTTAGCC
ACTTTTTAAAAGAAAAGGGGGGACTGGAAGGGCTAATTCACTCCCAACGAAGACAAGATCTGCTTTTTGC
TTGTACTGGGTCTCTCTGGTTAGACCAGATCTGAGCCTGGGAGCTCTCTGGCTAACTAGGGAACCCACTG
CTTAAGCCTCAATAAAGCTTGCCTTGAGTGCTTCAAGTAGTGTGTGCCCGTCTGTTGTGTGACTCTGGTA
ACTAGAGATCCCTCAGACCCTTTTAGTCAGTGTGGAAAATCTCTAGCAGTAGTAGTTCATGTCATCTTAT
TATTCAGTATTTATAACTTGCAAAGAAATGAATATCAGAGAGTGAGAGGCCCGGGTTAATTAAGGAAAGG
GCTAGATCATTCTTGAAGACGAAAGGGCCTCGTGATACGCCTATTTTTATAGGTTAATGTCATGATAATA
ATGGTTTCTTAGACGTCAGGTGGCACTTTTCGGGGAAATGTGCGCGGAACCCCTATTTGTTTATTTTTCT
AAATACATTCAAATATGTATCCGCTCATGAGACAATAACCCTGATAAATGCTTCAATAATATTGAAAAAG
GAAGAGTATGAGTATTCAACATTTCCGTGTCGCCCTTATTCCCTTTTTTGCGGCATTTTGCCTTCCTGTT
TTTGCTCACCCAGAAACGCTGGTGAAAGTAAAAGATGCTGAAGATCAGTTGGGTGCACGAGTGGGTTACA
TCGAACTGGATCTCAACAGCGGTAAGATCCTTGAGAGTTTTCGCCCCGAAGAACGTTTTCCAATGATGAG
CACTTTTAAAGTTCTGCTATGTGGCGCGGTATTATCCCGTGTTGACGCCGGGCAAGAGCAACTCGGTCGC
CGCATACACTATTCTCAGAATGACTTGGTTGAGTACTCACCAGTCACAGAAAAGCATCTTACGGATGGCA
TGACAGTAAGAGAATTATGCAGTGCTGCCATAACCATGAGTGATAACACTGCGGCCAACTTACTTCTGAC
AACGATCGGAGGACCGAAGGAGCTAACCGCTTTTTTGCACAACATGGGGGATCATGTAACTCGCCTTGAT
CGTTGGGAACCGGAGCTGAATGAAGCCATACCAAACGACGAGCGTGACACCACGATGCCTGTAGCAATGG
CAACAACGTTGCGCAAACTATTAACTGGCGAACTACTTACTCTAGCTTCCCGGCAACAATTAATAGACTG
GATGGAGGCGGATAAAGTTGCAGGACCACTTCTGCGCTCGGCCCTTCCGGCTGGCTGGTTTATTGCTGAT
AAATCTGGAGCCGGTGAGCGTGGGTCTCGCGGTATCATTGCAGCACTGGGGCCAGATGGTAAGCCCTCCC
GTATCGTAGTTATCTACACGACGGGGAGTCAGGCAACTATGGATGAACGAAATAGACAGATCGCTGAGAT
AGGTGCCTCACTGATTAAGCATTGGTAACTGTCAGACCAAGTTTACTCATATATACTTTAGATTGATTTA
AAACTTCATTTTTAATTTAAAAGGATCTAGGTGAAGATCCTTTTTGATAATCTCATGACCAAAATCCCTT
AACGTGAGTTTTCGTTCCACTGAGCGTCAGACCCCGTAGAAAAGATCAAAGGATCTTCTTGAGATCCTTT
TTTTCTGCGCGTAATCTGCTGCTTGCAAACAAAAAAACCACCGCTACCAGCGGTGGTTTGTTTGCCGGAT
CAAGAGCTACCAACTCTTTTTCCGAAGGTAACTGGCTTCAGCAGAGCGCAGATACCAAATACTGTTCTTC
TAGTGTAGCCGTAGTTAGGCCACCACTTCAAGAACTCTGTAGCACCGCCTACATACCTCGCTCTGCTAAT
CCTGTTACCAGTGGCTGCTGCCAGTGGCGATAAGTCGTGTCTTACCGGGTTGGACTCAAGACGATAGTTA
CCGGATAAGGCGCAGCGGTCGGGCTGAACGGGGGGTTCGTGCACACAGCCCAGCTTGGAGCGAACGACCT
ACACCGAACTGAGATACCTACAGCGTGAGCTATGAGAAAGCGCCACGCTTCCCGAAGGGAGAAAGGCGGA
CAGGTATCCGGTAAGCGGCAGGGTCGGAACAGGAGAGCGCACGAGGGAGCTTCCAGGGGGAAACGCCTGG
TATCTTTATAGTCCTGTCGGGTTTCGCCACCTCTGACTTGAGCGTCGATTTTTGTGATGCTCGTCAGGGG
GGCGGAGCCTATGGAAAAACGCCAGCAACGCGGCCTTTTTACGGTTCCTGGCCTTTTGCTGGCCTTTTGC
TCACATGTTCTTTCCTGCGTTATCCCCTGATTCTGTGGATAACCGTATTACCGCCTTTGAGTGAGCTGAT
ACCGCTCGCCGCAGCCGAACGACCGAGCGCAGCGAGTCAGTGAGCGAGGAAGCGGAAGAGCGCCCAATAC
GCAAACCGCCTCTCCCCGCGCGTTGGCCGATTCATTAATGCAGCAAGCTCATGGCTGACTAATTTTTTTT
ATTTATGCAGAGGCCGAGGCCGCCTCGGCCTCTGAGCTATTCCAGAAGTAGTGAGGAGGCTTTTTTGGAG
GCCTAGGCTTTTGCAAAAAGCTCCCCGTGGCACGACAGGTTTCCCGACTGGAAAGCGGGCAGTGAGCGCA
ACGCAATTAATGTGAGTTAGCTCACTCATTAGGCACCCCAGGCTTTACACTTTATGCTTCCGGCTCGTAT
GTTGTGTGGAATTGTGAGCGGATAACAATTTCACACAGGAAACAGCTATGACATGATTACGAATTTCACA
AATAAAGCATTTTTTTCACTGCATTCTAGTTGTGGTTTGTCCAAACTCATCAATGTATCTTATCATGTCT
GGATCAACTGGATAACTCAAGCTAACCAAAATCATCCCAAACTTCCCACCCCATACCCTATTACCACTGC
CAATTACCTGTGGTTTCATTTACTCTAAACCTGTGATTCCTCTGAATTATTTTCATTTTAAAGAAATTGT
ATTTGTTAAATATGTACTACAAACTTAGTAGT
Features (pLannotate 1.2.2; 46 found; start..end, strand, type, name):
    377..634     +  LTR            5' LTR (truncated): truncated 5' long terminal repeat (LTR) from HIV-1
    681..806     +  misc_feature   HIV-1 Ψ: packaging signal of human immunodeficiency virus type 1
    790..1128    +  CDS            HIV-1 gag (fragment): gag protein from human immunodeficiency virus 1; gag
   1303..1536    +  misc_feature   RRE: The Rev response element (RRE) of HIV-1 allows for Rev-dependent mRNA export from the nucleus to the cytoplasm.
   1913..2013    +  CDS            Rev (fragment): human immunodeficiency virus 1 (HIV-1) Rev protein; rev; enhances nuclear export of unspliced and incompletely spliced viral mRNAs
   2058..2175    +  misc_feature   cPPT/CTS: central polypurine tract and central termination sequence of HIV-1
   2227..2530    +  enhancer       CMV enhancer: human cytomegalovirus immediate early enhancer
   2531..2734    +  promoter       CMV promoter: human cytomegalovirus (CMV) immediate early promoter
   2827..3546    +  CDS            ECFP: enhanced CFP mammalian codon-optimized
   3583..3601    +  misc_RNA       MS2 stem loop: stem loop that binds the bacteriophage MS2 coat protein
   3622..3640    +  misc_RNA       MS2 stem loop: stem loop that binds the bacteriophage MS2 coat protein
   3692..3710    +  misc_RNA       MS2 stem loop: stem loop that binds the bacteriophage MS2 coat protein
   3731..3749    +  misc_RNA       MS2 stem loop: stem loop that binds the bacteriophage MS2 coat protein
   3801..3819    +  misc_RNA       MS2 stem loop: stem loop that binds the bacteriophage MS2 coat protein
   3840..3858    +  misc_RNA       MS2 stem loop: stem loop that binds the bacteriophage MS2 coat protein
   3910..3928    +  misc_RNA       MS2 stem loop: stem loop that binds the bacteriophage MS2 coat protein
   3949..3967    +  misc_RNA       MS2 stem loop: stem loop that binds the bacteriophage MS2 coat protein
   4019..4037    +  misc_RNA       MS2 stem loop: stem loop that binds the bacteriophage MS2 coat protein
   4058..4076    +  misc_RNA       MS2 stem loop: stem loop that binds the bacteriophage MS2 coat protein
   4128..4146    +  misc_RNA       MS2 stem loop: stem loop that binds the bacteriophage MS2 coat protein
   4167..4185    +  misc_RNA       MS2 stem loop: stem loop that binds the bacteriophage MS2 coat protein
   4237..4255    +  misc_RNA       MS2 stem loop: stem loop that binds the bacteriophage MS2 coat protein
   4276..4294    +  misc_RNA       MS2 stem loop: stem loop that binds the bacteriophage MS2 coat protein
   4346..4364    +  misc_RNA       MS2 stem loop: stem loop that binds the bacteriophage MS2 coat protein
   4457..4475    +  misc_RNA       MS2 stem loop: stem loop that binds the bacteriophage MS2 coat protein
   4496..4514    +  misc_RNA       MS2 stem loop: stem loop that binds the bacteriophage MS2 coat protein
   4566..4584    +  misc_RNA       MS2 stem loop: stem loop that binds the bacteriophage MS2 coat protein
   4605..4623    +  misc_RNA       MS2 stem loop: stem loop that binds the bacteriophage MS2 coat protein
   4675..4693    +  misc_RNA       MS2 stem loop: stem loop that binds the bacteriophage MS2 coat protein
   4714..4732    +  misc_RNA       MS2 stem loop: stem loop that binds the bacteriophage MS2 coat protein
   4784..4802    +  misc_RNA       MS2 stem loop: stem loop that binds the bacteriophage MS2 coat protein
   4824..4842    +  misc_RNA       MS2 stem loop: stem loop that binds the bacteriophage MS2 coat protein
   4892..5480    +  misc_feature   WPRE: woodchuck hepatitis virus posttranscriptional regulatory element
   5488..5553    +  CDS            nef (fragment): NEF_HV1Z2 - Experimental evidence at protein level: Swiss-Prot protein existence level 1. Extracellular Nef protein targets CD4(+) T-lymphocytes for apoptosis by interacting with CXCR4 surface receptors. From Human immunodeficiency virus type 1 group M subtype D (isolate Z2/CDC-Z34) (HIV-1).
   5555..5788    +  LTR            3' LTR (ΔU3): self-inactivating 3' long terminal repeat (LTR) from HIV-1
   5993..6097    +  promoter       AmpR promoter: bla
   6098..6958    +  CDS            AmpR: β-lactamase; bla; confers resistance to ampicillin, carbenicillin, and related antibiotics
   7129..7717    +  rep_origin     ori: high-copy-number ColE1/pMB1/pBR322/pUC origin of replication
   7900..7954    +  CDS            lacI (fragment): lac repressor; lacI; The lac repressor binds to the lac operator to inhibit transcription in E. coli. This inhibition can be relieved by adding lactose or isopropyl-β-D-thiogalactopyranoside (IPTG).
   7960..8053    +  rep_origin     SV40 ori (fragment): SV40 origin of replication
   8078..8115    +  CDS            lacI (fragment): lac repressor; lacI; The lac repressor binds to the lac operator to inhibit transcription in E. coli. This inhibition can be relieved by adding lactose or isopropyl-β-D-thiogalactopyranoside (IPTG).
   8128..8149    +  protein_bind   CAP binding site: CAP binding activates transcription in the presence of cAMP. E. coli catabolite activator protein
   8164..8194    +  promoter       lac promoter: promoter for the E. coli lac operon
   8202..8218    +  protein_bind   lac operator: The lac repressor binds to the lac operator to inhibit transcription in E. coli. This inhibition can be relieved by adding lactose or isopropyl-β-D-thiogalactopyranoside (IPTG). lac repressor encoded by lacI
   8252..8335    +  polyA_signal   SV40 poly(A) signal (fragment): SV40 polyadenylation signal
   8502..329     +  CDS            nef (fragment) (across the origin): NEF_HV1BR - Experimental evidence at protein level: Swiss-Prot protein existence level 1. Extracellular Nef protein targets CD4(+) T-lymphocytes for apoptosis by interacting with CXCR4 surface receptors (PubMed:14990729). From Human immunodeficiency virus type 1 group M subtype B (isolate BRU/LAI) (HIV-1).
