[The description below was written by a language model from this plasmid's Addgene catalogue record and pLannotate feature annotations shown in this document.]
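Description:
phage-cmv-cfp-24xms2 is an HIV-1-based, self-inactivating lentiviral transfer plasmid built on the pHAGE-CMV backbone for expression in mammalian cells, either by direct transfection or after packaging into lentivirus. It is propagated in E. coli through a high-copy ColE1/pUC-type origin and selected with ampicillin (β-lactamase). The viral portion comprises a truncated 5′ LTR, the Ψ packaging signal with a short gag fragment, the Rev response element for Rev-dependent nuclear export of the genomic RNA, the cPPT/CTS element, and a ΔU3 3′ LTR that silences LTR promoter activity after integration. Small lac, SV40 and nef fragments also annotated appear to be backbone remnants.

The payload is a synthetic reporter mRNA. The CMV immediate-early enhancer and promoter drive an ECFP open reading frame, followed in the 3′ untranslated region by an array of MS2 coat protein binding stem-loops and then a WPRE, which enhances transcript expression. The catalogue describes 24 binding sites; both feature tables (about 8.5 kb, differing by only two nucleotides) annotate 23 stem-loops, with a wider gap in the regular spacing where one repeat may simply have gone undetected. When a fluorescently tagged MS2 coat protein is co-expressed, many copies bind each transcript, making individual mRNAs visible, while CFP reports on translation of the message. The associated publication used such reporters for quantitative single-mRNA imaging in living cells by fluorescence fluctuation spectroscopy. The repeat array is prone to recombination in bacteria, so clones need verification for the full repeat set, and the depositing lab now recommends newer MS2 designs instead.
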