Addgene plasmid #40651: phage-cmv-cfp-24xms2
Depositing lab: Robert Singer. Depositing organization: Albert Einstein College of Medicine. Publication: Fluorescence fluctuation spectroscopy enables quantitative imaging of single mRNAs in living cells. Wu B, Chao JA, Singer RH. Biophys J. 2012 Jun 20;102(12):2936-44. Epub 2012 Jun 19. 10.1016/j.bpj.2012.05.017 PubMed 22735544.
Backbone
  Vector backbone: pHAGE-CMV
  Vector type: Mammalian Expression, Lentiviral
Growth in bacteria
  Bacterial resistance: Ampicillin, 100 μg/mL
  Growth temperature: 37°C
  Growth strain: Stbl3
  Growth instructions: Note it is possible that the 24x MS2 repeats may recombine even in Stbl3 cells. If this occurs, try growing the plasmid at 30C instead.
  Copy number: Unknown
Gene/Insert
  Gene/Insert name: CFP-24xMBS (alt name: 24 x MS2-binding sites (MBS))
  Species: Synthetic
  Insert size (bp): 2054
  Promoter: CMV
  Tag / fusion protein: CFP (N terminal on backbone)
  Cloning method: Restriction Enzyme; 5′ cloning site unknown (unknown if destroyed); 3′ cloning site unknown (unknown if destroyed)
  Sequencing primers: 5′ CMV-F; 3′ WPRE-R (5'-CATAGCGTAAAAGGAGCAACA-3')
Terms and licenses: Academic/Nonprofit Terms; Industry Terms: Not Available to Industry
Depositor comments: The Singer Lab no longer recommends this plasmid, as it has a higher rate of bacterial recombination. For mammalian cells they recommend the following plasmids: pUbC-FLAG-24xSuntagV4-oxEBFP-AID-baUTR1-24xMS2V5-Wpre (Plasmid #84561) HaloTag-bActinCDS-bActinUTR-MS2V5 (Plasmid #102718) For yeast cells they recommend the following plasmids: pET246-pUC57 12xMS2V6 (Plasmid #104390) pET259-pUC57 24xMS2V6 (Plasmid #104391) pET251-pUC 12xMS2V6 Loxp KANr Loxp (Plasmid #104392) pET264-pUC 24xMS2V6 Loxp KANr Loxp (Plasmid #104393) Due to the propensity of the plasmid to recombine, Addgene recommends screening multiple colonies by restriction analysis to ensure that the isolated clones contain a full set of 24 MS2 repeats
How to cite: phage-cmv-cfp-24xms2 was a gift from Robert Singer (Addgene plasmid # 40651 ; http://n2t.net/addgene:40651 ; RRID:Addgene_40651)
