>Addgene plasmid #40651 | phage-cmv-cfp-24xms2 | addgene partial sequence | sequence record 182613 | Addgene partial NGS Result
CTAAGGTACCTAATTGCCTAGAAAACATGAGGATCACCCATGTCTGCAGGTCGACTCTAGAAAACATGAG
GATCACCCATGTCTGCAGTATTCCCGGGTTCATTAGATCCTAAGGTACCTAATTGCCTAGAAAACATGAG
GATCACCCATGTCTGCAGGTCGACTCTAGAAAACATGAGGATCACCCATGTCTGCAGTATTCCCGGGTTC
ATTAGATCCTAAGGTACCTAATTGCCTAGAAAACATGAGGATCACCCATGTCTGCAGGTCGACTCTAGAA
AACATGAGGATCACCCATGTCTGCAGTATTCCCGGGTTCATTAGATCCTAAGGTACCTAATTGCCTAGAA
AACATGAGGATCACCCATGTCTGCAGGTCGACTCTAGAAAACATGAGGATCACCCATGTCTGCAGTATTC
CCGGGTTCATTAGATCCTAAGGTACCTAATTGCCTAGAAAACATGAGGATCACCCATGTCTGCAGGTCGA
CTCTAGAAAACATGAGGATCACCCATGTCTGCAGTATTCCCGGGTTCATTAGATCCTAAGGTACCTAATT
GCCTAGAAAACATGAGGATCACCCATGTCTGCAGGTCGACTCCAGAAAACATGAGGATCACCCATGTCTG
CAGTATTCCCGGGTTCATTAGATCTGCGCGCGATCGATAGATCCTAATCAACCTCTGGATTACAAAATTT
GTGAAAGATTGACTGGTATTCTTAACTATGTTGCTCCTTTTACGCTATGTGGATACGCTGCTTTAATGCC
TTTGTATCATGCTATTGCTTCCCGTATGGCTTTCATTTTCTCCTCCTTGTATAAATCCTGGTTGCTGTCT
CTTTATGAGGAGTTGTGGCCCGTTGTCAGGCAACGTGGCGTGGTGTGCACTGTGTTTGCTGACGCAACCC
CCACTGGTTGGGGCATTGCCACCACCTGTCAGCTCCTTTCCGGGACTTTCGCTTTCCCCCTCCCTATTGC
CACGGCGGAACTCATCGCCGCCTGCCTTGCCCGCTGCTGGACAGGGGCTCGGCTGTTGGGCACTGACAAT
TCCGTGGTGTTGTCGGGGAAATCATCGTCCTTTCCTTGGCTGCTCGCCTGTGTTGCCACCTGGATTCTGC
GCGGGACGTCCTTCTGCTACGTCCCTTCGGCCCTCAATCCAGCGGACCTTCCTTCCCGCGGCCTGCTGCC
GGCTCTGCGGCCTCTTCCGCGTCTTCGCCTTCGCCCTCAGACGAGTCGGATCTCCCTTTGGGCCGCCTCC
CCGCCTGAGATCCTTTAAGACCAATGACTTACAAGGCAGCTGTAGATCTTAGCCACTTTTTAAAAGAAAA
GGGGGGACTGGAAGGGCTAATTCACTCCCAACGAAGACAAGATCTGCTTTTTGCTTGTACTGGGTCTCTC
TGGTTAGACCAGATCTGAGCCTGGGAGCTCTCTGGCTAACTAGGGAACCCACTGCTTAAGCCTCAATAAA
GCTTGCCTTGAGTGCTTCAAGTAGTGTGTGCCCGTCTGTTGTGTGACTCTGGTAACTAGAGATCCCTCAG
ACCCTTTTAGTCAGTGTGGAAAATCTCTAGCAGTAGTAGTTCATGTCATCTTATTATTCAGTATTTATAA
CTTGCAAAGAAATGAATATCAGAGAGTGAGAGGCCCGGGTTAATTAAGGAAAGGGCTAGATCATTCTTGA
AGACGAAAGGGCCTCGTGATACGCCTATTTTTATAGGTTAATGTCATGATAATAATGGTTTCTTAGACGT
CAGGTGGCACTTTTCGGGGAAATGTGCGCGGAACCCCTATTTGTTTATTTTTCTAAATACATTCAAATAT
GTATCCGCTCATGAGACAATAACCCTGATAAATGCTTCAATAATATTGAAAAAGGAAGAGTATGAGTATT
CAACATTTCCGTGTCGCCCTTATTCCCTTTTTTGCGGCATTTTGCCTTCCTGTTTTTGCTCACCCAGAAA
CGCTGGTGAAAGTAAAAGATGCTGAAGATCAGTTGGGTGCACGAGTGGGTTACATCGAACTGGATCTCAA
CAGCGGTAAGATCCTTGAGAGTTTTCGCCCCGAAGAACGTTTTCCAATGATGAGCACTTTTAAAGTTCTG
CTATGTGGCGCGGTATTATCCCGTGTTGACGCCGGGCAAGAGCAACTCGGTCGCCGCATACACTATTCTC
AGAATGACTTGGTTGAGTACTCACCAGTCACAGAAAAGCATCTTACGGATGGCATGACAGTAAGAGAATT
ATGCAGTGCTGCCATAACCATGAGTGATAACACTGCGGCCAACTTACTTCTGACAACGATCGGAGGACCG
AAGGAGCTAACCGCTTTTTTGCACAACATGGGGGATCATGTAACTCGCCTTGATCGTTGGGAACCGGAGC
TGAATGAAGCCATACCAAACGACGAGCGTGACACCACGATGCCTGTAGCAATGGCAACAACGTTGCGCAA
ACTATTAACTGGCGAACTACTTACTCTAGCTTCCCGGCAACAATTAATAGACTGGATGGAGGCGGATAAA
GTTGCAGGACCACTTCTGCGCTCGGCCCTTCCGGCTGGCTGGTTTATTGCTGATAAATCTGGAGCCGGTG
AGCGTGGGTCTCGCGGTATCATTGCAGCACTGGGGCCAGATGGTAAGCCCTCCCGTATCGTAGTTATCTA
CACGACGGGGAGTCAGGCAACTATGGATGAACGAAATAGACAGATCGCTGAGATAGGTGCCTCACTGATT
AAGCATTGGTAACTGTCAGACCAAGTTTACTCATATATACTTTAGATTGATTTAAAACTTCATTTTTAAT
TTAAAAGGATCTAGGTGAAGATCCTTTTTGATAATCTCATGACCAAAATCCCTTAACGTGAGTTTTCGTT
CCACTGAGCGTCAGACCCCGTAGAAAAGATCAAAGGATCTTCTTGAGATCCTTTTTTTCTGCGCGTAATC
TGCTGCTTGCAAACAAAAAAACCACCGCTACCAGCGGTGGTTTGTTTGCCGGATCAAGAGCTACCAACTC
TTTTTCCGAAGGTAACTGGCTTCAGCAGAGCGCAGATACCAAATACTGTTCTTCTAGTGTAGCCGTAGTT
AGGCCACCACTTCAAGAACTCTGTAGCACCGCCTACATACCTCGCTCTGCTAATCCTGTTACCAGTGGCT
GCTGCCAGTGGCGATAAGTCGTGTCTTACCGGGTTGGACTCAAGACGATAGTTACCGGATAAGGCGCAGC
GGTCGGGCTGAACGGGGGGTTCGTGCACACAGCCCAGCTTGGAGCGAACGACCTACACCGAACTGAGATA
CCTACAGCGTGAGCTATGAGAAAGCGCCACGCTTCCCGAAGGGAGAAAGGCGGACAGGTATCCGGTAAGC
GGCAGGGTCGGAACAGGAGAGCGCACGAGGGAGCTTCCAGGGGGAAACGCCTGGTATCTTTATAGTCCTG
TCGGGTTTCGCCACCTCTGACTTGAGCGTCGATTTTTGTGATGCTCGTCAGGGGGGCGGAGCCTATGGAA
AAACGCCAGCAACGCGGCCTTTTTACGGTTCCTGGCCTTTTGCTGGCCTTTTGCTCACATGTTCTTTCCT
GCGTTATCCCCTGATTCTGTGGATAACCGTATTACCGCCTTTGAGTGAGCTGATACCGCTCGCCGCAGCC
GAACGACCGAGCGCAGCGAGTCAGTGAGCGAGGAAGCGGAAGAGCGCCCAATACGCAAACCGCCTCTCCC
CGCGCGTTGGCCGATTCATTAATGCAGCAAGCTCATGGCTGACTAATTTTTTTTATTTATGCAGAGGCCG
AGGCCGCCTCGGCCTCTGAGCTATTCCAGAAGTAGTGAGGAGGCTTTTTTGGAGGCCTAGGCTTTTGCAA
AAAGCTCCCCGTGGCACGACAGGTTTCCCGACTGGAAAGCGGGCAGTGAGCGCAACGCAATTAATGTGAG
TTAGCTCACTCATTAGGCACCCCAGGCTTTACACTTTATGCTTCCGGCTCGTATGTTGTGTGGAATTGTG
AGCGGATAACAATTTCACACAGGAAACAGCTATGACATGATTACGAATTTCACAAATAAAGCATTTTTTT
CACTGCATTCTAGTTGTGGTTTGTCCAAACTCATCAATGTATCTTATCATGTCTGGATCAACTGGATAAC
TCAAGCTAACCAAAATCATCCCAAACTTCCCACCCCATACCCTATTACCACTGCCAATTACCTGTGGTTT
CATTTACTCTAAACCTGTGATTCCTCTGAATTATTTTCATTTTAAAGAAATTGTATTTGTTAAATATGTA
CTACAAACTTAGTAGTTGGAAGGGCTAATTCACTCCCAAAGAAGACAAGATATCCTTGATCTGTGGATCT
ACCACACACAAGGCTACTTCCCTGATTAGCAGAACTACACACCAGGGCCAGGGGTCAGATATCCACTGAC
CTTTGGATGGTGCTACAAGCTAGTACCAGTTGAGCCAGATAAGGTAGAAGAGGCCAATAAAGGAGAGAAC
ACCAGCTTGTTACACCCTGTGAGCCTGCATGGGATGGATGACCCGGAGAGAGAAGTGTTAGAGTGGAGGT
TTGACAGCCGCCTAGCATTTCATCACGTGGCCCGAGAGCTGCATCCGGAGTACTTCAAGAACTGCTGATA
TCGAGCTTGCTACAAGGGACTTTCCGCTGGGGACTTTCCAGGGAGGCGTGGCCTGGGCGGGACTGGGGAG
TGGCGAGCCCTCAGATCCTGCATATAAGCAGCTGCTTTTTGCCTGTACTGGGTCTCTCTGGTTAGACCAG
ATCTGAGCCTGGGAGCTCTCTGGCTAACTAGGGAACCCACTGCTTAAGCCTCAATAAAGCTTGCCTTGAG
TGCTTCAAGTAGTGTGTGCCCGTCTGTTGTGTGACTCTGGTAACTAGAGATCCCTCAGACCCTTTTAGTC
AGTGTGGAAAATCTCTAGCAGTGGCGCCCGAACAGGGACTTGAAAGCGAAAGGGAAACCAGAGGAGCTCT
CTCGACGCAGGACTCGGCTTGCTGAAGCGCGCACGGCAAGAGGCGAGGGGCGGCGACTGGTGAGTACGCC
AAAAATTTTGACTAGCGGAGGCTAGAAGGAGAGAGATGGGTGCGAGAGCGTCAGTATTAAGCGGGGGAGA
ATTAGATCGCGATGGGAAAAAATTCGGTTAAGGCCAGGGGGAAAGAAAAAATATAAATTAAAACATATAG
TATGGGCAAGCAGGGAGCTAGAACGATTCGCAGTTAATCCTGGCCTGTTAGAAACATCAGAAGGCTGTAG
ACAAATACTGGGACAGCTACAACCATCCCTTCAGACAGGATCAGAAGAACTTAGATCATTATATAATACA
GTAGCAACCCTCTATTGTGTGCATCAAAGGATAGAGATAAAAGACACCAAGGAAGCTTTAGACAAGATAG
AGGAAGAGCAAAACAAAAGTAAGACCACCGCACAGCAAGCGGCCGGCCGCTGATCTTCAGACCTGGAGGA
GGAGATATGAGGGACAATTGGAGAAGTGAATTATATAAATATAAAGTAGTAAAAATTGAACCATTAGGAG
TAGCACCCACCAAGGCAAAGAGAAGAGTGGTGCAGAGAGAAAAAAGAGCAGTGGGAATAGGAGCTTTGTT
CCTTGGGTTCTTGGGAGCAGCAGGAAGCACTATGGGCGCAGCGTCAATGACGCTGACGGTACAGGCCAGA
CAATTATTGTCTGGTATAGTGCAGCAGCAGAACAATTTGCTGAGGGCTATTGAGGCGCAACAGCATCTGT
TGCAACTCACAGTCTGGGGCATCAAGCAGCTCCAGGCAAGAATCCTGGCTGTGGAAAGATACCTAAAGGA
TCAACAGCTCCTGGGGATTTGGGGTTGCTCTGGAAAACTCATTTGCACCACTGCTGTGCCTTGGAATGCT
AGTTGGAGTAATAAATCTCTGGAACAGATTTGGAATCACACGACCTGGATGGAGTGGGACAGAGAAATTA
ACAATTACACAAGCTTAATACACTCCTTAATTGAAGAATCGCAAAACCAGCAAGAAAAGAATGAACAAGA
ATTATTGGAATTAGATAAATGGGCAAGTTTGTGGAATTGGTTTAACATAACAAATTGGCTGTGGTATATA
AAATTATTCATAATGATAGTAGGAGGCTTGGTAGGTTTAAGAATAGTTTTTGCTGTACTTTCTATAGTGA
ATAGAGTTAGGCAGGGATATTCACCATTATCGTTTCAGACCCACCTCCCAACCCCGAGGGGACCCGACAG
GCCCGAAGGAATAGAAGAAGAAGGTGGAGAGAGAGACAGAGACAGATCCATTCGATTAGTGAACGGATCT
CGACGGTATCGCCGAATTCACAAATGGCAGTATTCATCCACAATTTTAAAAGAAAAGGGGGGATTGGGGG
GTACAGTGCAGGGGAAAGAATAGTAGACATAATAGCAACAGACATACAAACTAAAGAATTACAAAAACAA
ATTACAAAAATTCAAAATTTTCGGGTTTATTACAGGGACAGCAGAGATCCAGTTTGGACTAGTGGAGTTC
CGCGTTACATAACTTACGGTAAATGGCCCGCCTGGCTGACCGCCCAACGACCCCCGCCCATTGACGTCAA
TAATGACGTATGTTCCCATAGTAACGCCAATAGGGACTTTCCATTGACGTCAATGGGTGGAGTATTTACG
GTAAACTGCCCACTTGGCAGTACATCAAGTGTATCATATGCCAAGTACGCCCCCTATTGACGTCAATGAC
GGTAAATGGCCCGCCTGGCATTATGCCCAGTACATGACCTTATGGGACTTTCCTACTTGGCAGTACATCT
ACGTATTAGTCATCGCTATTACCATGGTGATGCGGTTTTGGCAGTACATCAATGGGCGTGGATAGCGGTT
TGACTCACGGGGATTTCCAAGTCTCCACCCCATTGACGTCAATGGGAGTTTGTTTTGGCACCAAAATCAA
CGGGACTTTCCAAAATGTCGTAACAACTCCGCCCCATTGACGCAAATGGGCGGTAGGCGTGTACGGTGGG
AGGTCTATATAAGCAGAGCTCGTTTAGTGAACCGTCAGATCGCCTGGAGACGCCATCCACGCTGTTTTGA
CCTCCATAGAAGACACCGGCGGCCGCACCACCGGTCGCCACCATGGTGAGCAAGGGCGAGGAGCTGTTCA
CCGGGGTGGTGCCCATCCTGGTCGAGCTGGACGGCGACGTAAACGGCCACAAGTTCAGCGTGTCCGGCGA
GGGCGAGGGCGATGCCACCTACGGCAAGCTGACCCTGAAGTTCATCTGCACCACCGGCAAGCTGCCCGTG
CCCTGGCCCACCCTCGTGACCACCCTGACCTGGGGCGTGCAGTGCTTCAGCCGCTACCCCGACCACATGA
AGCAGCACGACTTCTTCAAGTCCGCCATGCCCGAAGGCTACGTCCAGGAGCGCACCATCTTCTTCAAGGA
CGACGGCAACTACAAGACCCGCGCCGAGGTGAAGTTCGAGGGCGACACCCTGGTGAACCGCATCGAGCTG
AAGGGCATCGACTTCAAGGAGGACGGCAACATCCTGGGGCACAAGCTGGAGTACAACTACATCAGCCACA
ACGTCTATATCACCGCCGACAAGCAGAAGAACGGCATCAAGGCCAACTTCAAGATCCGCCACAACATCGA
GGACGGCAGCGTGCAGCTCGCCGACCACTACCAGCAGAACACCCCCATCGGCGACGGCCCCGTGCTGCTG
CCCGACAACCACTACCTGAGCACCCAGTCCGCCCTGAGCAAAGACCCCAACGAGAAGCGCGATCACATGG
TCCTGCTGGAGTTCGTGACCGCCGCCGGGATCACTCTCGGCATGGACGAGCTGTACAAGTAAAGCGGCCG
GATC
